Addgene plasmid #125161: pFB1.HMBP.PrS.EZH2
Purpose: Expresses human EZH2 in insect cells, , under a C3-cleavable (PreScission Protease) N-terminal hexahistidine-MBP tag.
Depositing lab: Chen Davidovich. Depositing organization: Monash University. Publication: RNA exploits an exposed regulatory site to inhibit the enzymatic activity of PRC2. Zhang Q, McKenzie NJ, Warneford-Thomson R, Gail EH, Flanigan SF, Owen BM, Lauman R, Levina V, Garcia BA, Schittenhelm RB, Bonasio R, Davidovich C. Nat Struct Mol Biol. 2019 Mar;26(3):237-247. doi: 10.1038/s41594-019-0197-y. Epub 2019 Mar 4. PubMed 30833789.
Backbone
  Vector backbone: pFast.Bac1 (pFB1.HMBP.A3.PrS.ybbR)
  Backbone size w/o insert (bp): 5986
  Modifications to backbone: N-terminal His-MBP PreScission cleavage site
  Vector type: Insect Expression ; baculovirus expression vector
Growth in bacteria
  Bacterial resistance: Ampicillin, 100 μg/mL
  Growth temperature: 37°C
  Growth strain: DH5alpha
  Copy number: Unknown
Gene/Insert
  Gene/Insert name: EZH2 (alt name: Histone-lysine N-methyltransferase EZH2)
  Species: H. sapiens (human)
  Insert size (bp): 2256
  GenBank ID: XM_017011817.2 2146
  Entrez Gene: EZH2 (a.k.a. ENX-1, ENX1, EZH2b, KMT6, KMT6A, WVS, WVS2)
  Tag / fusion protein: His-MBP (N terminal on backbone)
Terms and licenses: Academic/Nonprofit Terms; Industry Terms: Not Available to Industry
How to cite: pFB1.HMBP.PrS.EZH2 was a gift from Chen Davidovich (Addgene plasmid # 125161 ; http://n2t.net/addgene:125161 ; RRID:Addgene_125161)
