[The description below was written by a language model from this plasmid's Addgene catalogue record and pLannotate feature annotations shown in this document.]
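Description:
pFB1.HMBP.PrS.EZH2 is a baculovirus donor (transfer) plasmid built on a modified pFastBac1 backbone for producing human EZH2 in insect cells. It is propagated in E. coli through a high-copy ColE1/pUC-type origin with ampicillin selection (AmpR under its own bla promoter), and it also carries an f1 phage origin. The expression cassette, together with a gentamicin resistance gene driven by the Pc integron promoter, lies between the Tn7L and Tn7R ends of a mini-Tn7 element. In pFastBac-type systems, this arrangement allows site-specific transposition of the cassette into a baculovirus shuttle genome (bacmid) in E. coli. The recombinant bacmid is then used to generate virus for infecting insect cells.

The payload is driven by the strong, very late polyhedrin promoter of Autographa californica nucleopolyhedrovirus and terminated by an SV40 polyadenylation signal. The open reading frame starts with an N-terminal hexahistidine tag (stated in the catalogue entry but not separately annotated in the feature table) and a signal-sequence-free E. coli maltose binding protein. A PreScission (3C) protease cleavage site follows, also unannotated and presumably in the short linker between MBP and the insert, and then the human EZH2 coding sequence of roughly 2.25 kb. The His-MBP module aids solubility and permits affinity purification on nickel or amylose resins, and protease cleavage can then remove the tag.

EZH2 is the catalytic histone H3 lysine 27 methyltransferase subunit of Polycomb repressive complex 2. The associated publication concerns RNA-mediated inhibition of PRC2 enzymatic activity, which suggests use in making recombinant protein for biochemical studies. The record itself does not describe co-expression partners.
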