Features (pLannotate 1.2.2; 16 found; start..end, strand, type, name):
    113..204     +  promoter       polyhedrin promoter: polh from Autographa californica; promoter for the baculovirus polyhedrin gene
    289..1386    +  CDS            MBP: maltose binding protein from E. coli; malE (mutated); This version of the gene does not encode a signal sequence, so MBP will remain in the cytosol.
   1447..3696    +  CDS            EZH2: EZH2_HUMAN - Also known as KMT6. Experimental evidence at protein level: Swiss-Prot protein existence level 1. Polycomb group (PcG) protein. Catalytic subunit of the PRC2/EED-EZH2 complex, which methylates 'Lys-9' (H3K9me) and 'Lys-27' (H3K27me) of histone H3, leading to transcriptional repression of the affected target gene. Able to mono-, di- and trimethylate 'Lys-27' of histone H3 to form H3K27me1, H3K27me2 and H3K27me3, respectively. Displays a preference for substrates with less methylation, loses activity when progressively more methyl groups are incorporated into H3K27, H3K27me0 > H3K27
   3756..3839    +  CDS            large T antigen (fragment): large T antigen from SV40 (simian virus 40)
   3862..3996    +  polyA_signal   SV40 poly(A) signal: SV40 polyadenylation signal
   4025..4190    -  mobile_element Tn7L: mini-Tn7 element (left end of the Tn7 transposon) Tn7
   4353..4369    +  CDS            lacZα (fragment): LacZα fragment of β-galactosidase; lacZ fragment
   4374..4828    +  rep_origin     f1 ori (sequence partly withheld): f1 bacteriophage origin of replication; arrow indicates direction of (+) strand synthesis
   4854..4958    +  promoter       AmpR promoter: bla
   4959..5819    +  CDS            AmpR: β-lactamase; bla; confers resistance to ampicillin, carbenicillin, and related antibiotics
   5990..6578    +  rep_origin     ori: high-copy-number ColE1/pMB1/pBR322/pUC origin of replication
   6753..6804    -  misc_feature   bom (fragment): basis of mobility region from pBR322
   6872..7096    -  mobile_element Tn7R: mini-Tn7 element (right end of the Tn7 transposon) Tn7
   7163..7696    -  CDS            GmR: gentamycin acetyltransferase; aacC1; confers resistance to gentamycin
   7866..7894    -  promoter       Pc promoter: intI1 (promoter lies within the coding sequence); class 1 integron promoter
   7872..86      -  CDS            YPR2_ECOLX (fragment) (across the origin): Protein predicted: Swiss-Prot protein existence level 4. From Escherichia coli.
>Addgene plasmid #125161 | pFB1.HMBP.PrS.EZH2 | addgene full sequence | sequence record 292437 | Addgene NGS Result
CGGATGAAGTGGTTCGCATCCTCGGTTTTCTGGAAGGCGAGCATCGTTTGTTCGCCCAGGACTCTAGCTA
TAGTTCTAGTGGTTGGCTACGTATACTCCGGAATATTAATAGATCATGGAGATAATTAAAATGATAACCA
TCTCGCAAATAAATAAGTATTTTACTGTTTTCGTAACAGTTTTGTAATAAAAAAACCTATAAATATTCCG
GATTATTCATACCGTCCCACCATCGGGCGCGGATCTCGGTCCGAAACCATGGGTCATCACCATCATCATC
ACGGTACCAAAACTGAAGAAGGTAAACTGGTAATCTGGATTAACGGCGATAAAGGCTATAACGGTCTCGC
TGAAGTCGGTAAGAAATTCGAGAAAGATACCGGAATTAAAGTCACCGTTGAGCATCCGGATAAACTGGAA
GAGAAATTCCCACAGGTTGCGGCAACTGGCGATGGCCCTGACATTATCTTCTGGGCACACGACCGCTTTG
GTGGCTACGCTCAATCTGGCCTGTTGGCTGAAATCACCCCGGACAAAGCGTTCCAGGACAAGCTGTATCC
GTTTACCTGGGATGCCGTACGTTACAACGGCAAGCTGATTGCTTACCCGATCGCTGTTGAAGCGTTATCG
CTGATTTATAACAAAGATCTGCTGCCGAACCCGCCAAAAACCTGGGAAGAGATCCCGGCGCTGGATAAAG
AACTGAAAGCGAAAGGTAAGAGCGCGCTGATGTTCAACCTGCAAGAACCGTACTTCACCTGGCCGCTGAT
TGCTGCTGACGGGGGTTATGCGTTCAAGTATGAAAACGGCAAGTACGACATTAAAGACGTGGGCGTGGAT
AACGCTGGCGCGAAAGCGGGTCTGACCTTCCTGGTTGACCTGATTAAAAACAAACACATGAATGCAGACA
CCGATTACTCCATCGCAGAAGCTGCCTTTAATAAAGGCGAAACAGCGATGACCATCAACGGCCCGTGGGC
ATGGTCCAACATCGACACCAGCAAAGTGAATTATGGTGTAACGGTACTGCCGACCTTCAAGGGTCAACCA
TCCAAACCGTTCGTTGGCGTGCTGAGCGCAGGTATTAACGCCGCCAGTCCGAACAAAGAGCTGGCAAAAG
AGTTCCTCGAAAACTATCTGCTGACTGATGAAGGTCTGGAAGCGGTTAATAAAGACAAACCGCTGGGTGC
CGTAGCGCTGAAGTCTTACGAGGAAGAGTTGGCGAAAGATCCACGTATTGCCGCCACCATGGAAAACGCC
CAGAAAGGTGAAATCATGCCGAACATCCCGCAGATGTCCGCTTTCTGGTATGCCGTGCGTACTGCGGTGA
TCAACGCCGCCAGCGGTCGTCAGACTGTCGATGAAGCCCTGAAAGACGCGCAGACTGGTACCGATTACGA
TATCCCAACGACCCTGGAAGTTCTGTTCCAGGGGCCCCTGGGATCCGGCCAGACTGGGAAGAAATCTGAG
AAGGGACCAGTTTGTTGGCGGAAGCGTGTAAAATCAGAGTACATGCGACTGAGACAGCTCAAGAGGTTCA
GACGAGCTGATGAAGTAAAGAGTATGTTTAGTTCCAATCGTCAGAAAATTTTGGAAAGAACGGAAATCTT
AAACCAAGAATGGAAACAGCGAAGGATACAGCCTGTGCACATCCTGACTTCTGTGAGCTCATTGCGCGGG
ACTAGGGAGTGTTCGGTGACCAGTGACTTGGATTTTCCAACACAAGTCATCCCATTAAAGACTCTGAATG
CAGTTGCTTCAGTACCCATAATGTATTCTTGGTCACCCCTACAGCAGAATTTTATGGTGGAAGATGAAAC
TGTTTTACATAACATTCCTTATATGGGAGATGAAGTTTTAGATCAGGATGGTACTTTCATTGAAGAACTA
ATAAAAAATTATGATGGGAAAGTACACGGGGATAGAGAATGTGGGTTTATAAATGATGAAATTTTTGTGG
AGTTGGTGAATGCCCTTGGTCAATATAATGATGATGACGATGATGATGATGGAGACGATCCTGAAGAAAG
AGAAGAAAAGCAGAAAGATCTGGAGGATCACCGAGATGATAAAGAAAGCCGCCCACCTCGGAAATTTCCT
TCTGATAAAATTTTTGAAGCCATTTCCTCAATGTTTCCAGATAAGGGCACAGCAGAAGAACTAAAGGAAA
AATATAAAGAACTCACCGAACAGCAGCTCCCAGGCGCACTTCCTCCTGAATGTACCCCCAACATAGATGG
ACCAAATGCTAAATCTGTTCAGAGAGAGCAAAGCTTACACTCCTTTCATACGCTTTTCTGTAGGCGATGT
TTTAAATATGACTGCTTCCTACATCGTAAGTGCAATTATTCTTTTCATGCAACACCCAACACTTATAAGC
GGAAGAACACAGAAACAGCTCTAGACAACAAACCTTGTGGACCACAGTGTTACCAGCATTTGGAGGGAGC
AAAGGAGTTTGCTGCTGCTCTCACCGCTGAGCGGATAAAGACCCCACCAAAACGTCCAGGAGGCCGCAGA
AGAGGACGGCTTCCCAATAACAGTAGCAGGCCCAGCACCCCCACCATTAATGTGCTGGAATCAAAGGATA
CAGACAGTGATAGGGAAGCAGGGACTGAAACGGGGGGAGAGAACAATGATAAAGAAGAAGAAGAGAAGAA
AGATGAAACTTCGAGCTCCTCTGAAGCAAATTCTCGGTGTCAAACACCAATAAAGATGAAGCCAAATATT
GAACCTCCTGAGAATGTGGAGTGGAGTGGTGCTGAAGCCTCAATGTTTAGAGTCCTCATTGGCACTTACT
ATGACAATTTCTGTGCCATTGCTAGGTTAATTGGGACCAAAACATGTAGACAGGTGTATGAGTTTAGAGT
CAAAGAATCTAGCATCATAGCTCCAGCTCCCGCTGAGGATGTGGATACTCCTCCAAGGAAAAAGAAGAGG
AAACACCGGTTGTGGGCTGCACACTGCAGAAAGATACAGCTGAAAAAGGACGGCTCCTCTAACCATGTTT
ACAACTATCAACCCTGTGATCATCCACGGCAGCCTTGTGACAGTTCGTGCCCTTGTGTGATAGCACAAAA
TTTTTGTGAAAAGTTTTGTCAATGTAGTTCAGAGTGTCAAAACCGCTTTCCGGGATGCCGCTGCAAAGCA
CAGTGCAACACCAAGCAGTGCCCGTGCTACCTGGCTGTCCGAGAGTGTGACCCTGACCTCTGTCTTACTT
GTGGAGCCGCTGACCATTGGGACAGTAAAAATGTGTCCTGCAAGAACTGCAGTATTCAGCGGGGCTCCAA
AAAGCATCTATTGCTGGCACCATCTGACGTGGCAGGCTGGGGGATTTTTATCAAAGATCCTGTGCAGAAA
AATGAATTCATCTCAGAATACTGTGGAGAGATTATTTCTCAAGATGAAGCTGACAGAAGAGGGAAAGTGT
ATGATAAATACATGTGCAGCTTTCTGTTCAACTTGAACAATGATTTTGTGGTGGATGCAACCCGCAAGGG
TAACAAAATTCGTTTTGCAAATCATTCGGTAAATCCAAACTGCTATGCAAAAGTTATGATGGTTAACGGT
GATCACAGGATAGGTATTTTTGCCAAGAGAGCCATCCAGACTGGCGAAGAGCTGTTTTTTGATTACAGAT
ACAGCCAGGCTGATGCCCTGAAGTATGTCGGCATCGAAAGAGAAATGGAAATCCCTTGATCTAGAGCCTG
CAGTCTCGAGGCATGCGGTACCAAGCTTGTCGAGAAGTACTAGAGGATCATAATCAGCCATACCACATTT
GTAGAGGTTTTACTTGCTTTAAAAAACCTCCCACACCTCCCCCTGAACCTGAAACATAAAATGAATGCAA
TTGTTGTTGTTAACTTGTTTATTGCAGCTTATAATGGTTACAAATAAAGCAATAGCATCACAAATTTCAC
AAATAAAGCATTTTTTTCACTGCATTCTAGTTGTGGTTTGTCCAAACTCATCAATGTATCTTATCATGTC
TGGATCTGATCACTGATATCGCCTAGGAGATCCGAACCAGATAAGTGAAATCTAGTTCCAAACTATTTTG
TCATTTTTAATTTTCGTATTAGCTTACGACGCTACACCCAGTTCCCATCTATTTTGTCACTCTTCCCTAA
ATAATCCTTAAAAACTCCATTTCCACCCCTCCCAGTTCCCAACTATTTTGTCCGCCCACAGCGGGGCATT
TTTCTTCCTGTTATGTTTTTAATCAAACATCCTGCCAACTCCATGTGACAAACCGTCATCTTCGGCTACT
TTTTCTCTGTCACAGAATGAAAATTTTTCTGTCATCTCTTCGTTATTAATGTTTGTAATTGACTGAATAT
CAACGCTTATTTGCAGCCTGAATGGCGAATGGG
[124 nt withheld, positions 4374-4497]
C
[91 nt withheld, positions 4499-4589]
A
[49 nt withheld, positions 4591-4639]
CCTTTGACGTTGGAGTCCACGTTCTT
[37 nt withheld, positions 4666-4702]
ACCCTATCTCGGTCTATTCTTTTGATTTATAAGGGATTTTGCCGATTTCGGCCTATTGGTTAAAAAATGA
GCTGATTTAACAAAAATTTAACGCGAATTTTAACAAAATATTAACGCTTACAATTTAGGTGGCACTTTTC
GGGGAAATGTGCGCGGAACCCCTATTTGTTTATTTTTCTAAATACATTCAAATATGTATCCGCTCATGAG
ACAATAACCCTGATAAATGCTTCAATAATATTGAAAAAGGAAGAGTATGAGTATTCAACATTTCCGTGTC
GCCCTTATTCCCTTTTTTGCGGCATTTTGCCTTCCTGTTTTTGCTCACCCAGAAACGCTGGTGAAAGTAA
AAGATGCTGAAGATCAGTTGGGTGCACGAGTGGGTTACATCGAACTGGATCTCAACAGCGGTAAGATCCT
TGAGAGTTTTCGCCCCGAAGAACGTTTTCCAATGATGAGCACTTTTAAAGTTCTGCTATGTGGCGCGGTA
TTATCCCGTATTGACGCCGGGCAAGAGCAACTCGGTCGCCGCATACACTATTCTCAGAATGACTTGGTTG
AGTACTCACCAGTCACAGAAAAGCATCTTACGGATGGCATGACAGTAAGAGAATTATGCAGTGCTGCCAT
AACCATGAGTGATAACACTGCGGCCAACTTACTTCTGACAACGATCGGAGGACCGAAGGAGCTAACCGCT
TTTTTGCACAACATGGGGGATCATGTAACTCGCCTTGATCGTTGGGAACCGGAGCTGAATGAAGCCATAC
CAAACGACGAGCGTGACACCACGATGCCTGTAGCAATGGCAACAACGTTGCGCAAACTATTAACTGGCGA
ACTACTTACTCTAGCTTCCCGGCAACAATTAATAGACTGGATGGAGGCGGATAAAGTTGCAGGACCACTT
CTGCGCTCGGCCCTTCCGGCTGGCTGGTTTATTGCTGATAAATCTGGAGCCGGTGAGCGTGGGTCTCGCG
GTATCATTGCAGCACTGGGGCCAGATGGTAAGCCCTCCCGTATCGTAGTTATCTACACGACGGGGAGTCA
GGCAACTATGGATGAACGAAATAGACAGATCGCTGAGATAGGTGCCTCACTGATTAAGCATTGGTAACTG
TCAGACCAAGTTTACTCATATATACTTTAGATTGATTTAAAACTTCATTTTTAATTTAAAAGGATCTAGG
TGAAGATCCTTTTTGATAATCTCATGACCAAAATCCCTTAACGTGAGTTTTCGTTCCACTGAGCGTCAGA
CCCCGTAGAAAAGATCAAAGGATCTTCTTGAGATCCTTTTTTTCTGCGCGTAATCTGCTGCTTGCAAACA
AAAAAACCACCGCTACCAGCGGTGGTTTGTTTGCCGGATCAAGAGCTACCAACTCTTTTTCCGAAGGTAA
CTGGCTTCAGCAGAGCGCAGATACCAAATACTGTTCTTCTAGTGTAGCCGTAGTTAGGCCACCACTTCAA
GAACTCTGTAGCACCGCCTACATACCTCGCTCTGCTAATCCTGTTACCAGTGGCTGCTGCCAGTGGCGAT
AAGTCGTGTCTTACCGGGTTGGACTCAAGACGATAGTTACCGGATAAGGCGCAGCGGTCGGGCTGAACGG
GGGGTTCGTGCACACAGCCCAGCTTGGAGCGAACGACCTACACCGAACTGAGATACCTACAGCGTGAGCT
ATGAGAAAGCGCCACGCTTCCCGAAGGGAGAAAGGCGGACAGGTATCCGGTAAGCGGCAGGGTCGGAACA
GGAGAGCGCACGAGGGAGCTTCCAGGGGGAAACGCCTGGTATCTTTATAGTCCTGTCGGGTTTCGCCACC
TCTGACTTGAGCGTCGATTTTTGTGATGCTCGTCAGGGGGGCGGAGCCTATGGAAAAACGCCAGCAACGC
GGCCTTTTTACGGTTCCTGGCCTTTTGCTCACATGTTCTTTCCTGCGTTATCCCCTGATTCTGTGGATAA
CCGTATTACCGCCTTTGAGTGAGCTGATACCGCTCGCCGCAGCCGAACGACCGAGCGCAGCGAGTCAGTG
AGCGAGGAAGCGGAAGAGCGCCTGATGCGGTATTTTCTCCTTACGCATCTGTGCGGTATTTCACACCGCA
TAGACCAGCCGCGTAACCTGGCAAAATCGGTTACGGTTGAGTAATAAATGGATGCCCTGCGTAAGCGGGT
GTGGGCGGACAATAAAGTCTTAAACTGAACAAAATAGATCTAAACTATGACAATAAAGTCTTAAACTAGA
CAGAATAGTTGTAAACTGAAATCAGTCCAGTTATGCTGTGAAAAAGCATACTGGACTTTTGTTATGGCTA
AAGCAAACTCTTCATTTTCTGAAGTGCAAATTGCCCGTCGTATTAAAGAGGGGCGTGGCCAAGGGCATGG
TAAAGACTATATTCGCGGCGTTGTGACAATTTACCGAACAACTCCGCGGCCGGGAAGCCGATCTCGGCTT
GAACGAATTGTTAGGTGGCGGTACTTGGGTCGATATCAAAGTGCATCACTTCTTCCCGTATGCCCAACTT
TGTATAGAGAGCCACTGCGGGATCGTCACCGTAATCTGCTTGCACGTAGATCACATAAGCACCAAGCGCG
TTGGCCTCATGCTTGAGGAGATTGATGAGCGCGGTGGCAATGCCCTGCCTCCGGTGCTCGCCGGAGACTG
CGAGATCATAGATATAGATCTCACTACGCGGCTGCTCAAACTTGGGCAGAACGTAAGCCGCGAGAGCGCC
AACAACCGCTTCTTGGTCGAAGGCAGCAAGCGCGATGAATGTCTTACTACGGAGCAAGTTCCCGAGGTAA
TCGGAGTCCGGCTGATGTTGGGAGTAGGTGGCTACGTCTCCGAACTCACGACCGAAAAGATCAAGAGCAG
CCCGCATGGATTTGACTTGGTCAGGGCCGAGCCTACATGTGCGAATGATGCCCATACTTGAGCCACCTAA
CTTTGTTTTAGGGCGACTGCCCTGCTGCGTAACATCGTTGCTGCTGCGTAACATCAAACATCGACCCACG
GCGTAACGCGCTTGCTGCTTGGATGCCCGAGGCATAGACTGTACAAAAAAACAGTCATAACAAGCCATGA
AAACCGCCACTGCGCCGTTACCACCGCTGCGTTCGGTCAAGGTTCTGGACCAGTTGCGTGAGCGCATACG
CTACTTGCATTACAGTTTACGAACCGAACAGGCTTATGTCAACTGGGTTCGTGCCTTCATCCGTTTCCAC
GGTGTGCGTCACCCGGCAACCTTGGGCAGCAGCGAAGTCGAGGCATTTCTGTCCTGGCTGGCGAACGAGC
GCAAGGTTTCGGTCTCCACGCATCGTCAGGCATTGGCGGCCTTGCTGTTCTTCTACGGCAAGGTGCTGTG
CACGGATCTGCCCTGGCTTCAGGAGATCGGAAGACCTCGGCCGTCGCGGCGCTTGCCGGTGGTGCTGACC
C
