>Addgene plasmid #125161 | pFB1.HMBP.PrS.EZH2 | depositor partial sequence | sequence record 247217 | empty pFB1.HMBP.A3.PrS.ybbR
G
[124 nt withheld, positions 2-125]
C
[91 nt withheld, positions 127-217]
A
[49 nt withheld, positions 219-267]
CCTTTGACGTTGGAGTCCACGTTCTTT
[37 nt withheld, positions 295-331]
ACCCTATCTCGGTCTATTCTTTTGATTTATAAGGGATTTTGCCGATTTCGGCCTATTGGTTAAAAAATGA
GCTGATTTAACAAAAATTTAACGCGAATTTTAACAAAATATTAACGTTTACAATTTCAGGTGGCACTTTT
CGGGGAAATGTGCGCGGAACCCCTATTTGTTTATTTTTCTAAATACATTCAAATATGTATCCGCTCATGA
GACAATAACCCTGATAAATGCTTCAATAATATTGAAAAAGGAAGAGTATGAGTATTCAACATTTCCGTGT
CGCCCTTATTCCCTTTTTTGCGGCATTTTGCCTTCCTGTTTTTGCTCACCCAGAAACGCTGGTGAAAGTA
AAAGATGCTGAAGATCAGTTGGGTGCACGAGTGGGTTACATCGAACTGGATCTCAACAGCGGTAAGATCC
TTGAGAGTTTTCGCCCCGAAGAACGTTTTCCAATGATGAGCACTTTTAAAGTTCTGCTATGTGGCGCGGT
ATTATCCCGTATTGACGCCGGGCAAGAGCAACTCGGTCGCCGCATACACTATTCTCAGAATGACTTGGTT
GAGTACTCACCAGTCACAGAAAAGCATCTTACGGATGGCATGACAGTAAGAGAATTATGCAGTGCTGCCA
TAACCATGAGTGATAACACTGCGGCCAACTTACTTCTGACAACGATCGGAGGACCGAAGGAGCTAACCGC
TTTTTTGCACAACATGGGGGATCATGTAACTCGCCTTGATCGTTGGGAACCGGAGCTGAATGAAGCCATA
CCAAACGACGAGCGTGACACCACGATGCCTGTAGCAATGGCAACAACGTTGCGCAAACTATTAACTGGCG
AACTACTTACTCTAGCTTCCCGGCAACAATTAATAGACTGGATGGAGGCGGATAAAGTTGCAGGACCACT
TCTGCGCTCGGCCCTTCCGGCTGGCTGGTTTATTGCTGATAAATCTGGAGCCGGTGAGCGTGGGTCTCGC
GGTATCATTGCAGCACTGGGGCCAGATGGTAAGCCCTCCCGTATCGTAGTTATCTACACGACGGGGAGTC
AGGCAACTATGGATGAACGAAATAGACAGATCGCTGAGATAGGTGCCTCACTGATTAAGCATTGGTAACT
GTCAGACCAAGTTTACTCATATATACTTTAGATTGATTTAAAACTTCATTTTTAATTTAAAAGGATCTAG
GTGAAGATCCTTTTTGATAATCTCATGACCAAAATCCCTTAACGTGAGTTTTCGTTCCACTGAGCGTCAG
ACCCCGTAGAAAAGATCAAAGGATCTTCTTGAGATCCTTTTTTTCTGCGCGTAATCTGCTGCTTGCAAAC
AAAAAAACCACCGCTACCAGCGGTGGTTTGTTTGCCGGATCAAGAGCTACCAACTCTTTTTCCGAAGGTA
ACTGGCTTCAGCAGAGCGCAGATACCAAATACTGTCCTTCTAGTGTAGCCGTAGTTAGGCCACCACTTCA
AGAACTCTGTAGCACCGCCTACATACCTCGCTCTGCTAATCCTGTTACCAGTGGCTGCTGCCAGTGGCGA
TAAGTCGTGTCTTACCGGGTTGGACTCAAGACGATAGTTACCGGATAAGGCGCAGCGGTCGGGCTGAACG
GGGGGTTCGTGCACACAGCCCAGCTTGGAGCGAACGACCTACACCGAACTGAGATACCTACAGCGTGAGC
ATTGAGAAAGCGCCACGCTTCCCGAAGGGAGAAAGGCGGACAGGTATCCGGTAAGCGGCAGGGTCGGAAC
AGGAGAGCGCACGAGGGAGCTTCCAGGGGGAAACGCCTGGTATCTTTATAGTCCTGTCGGGTTTCGCCAC
CTCTGACTTGAGCGTCGATTTTTGTGATGCTCGTCAGGGGGGCGGAGCCTATGGAAAAACGCCAGCAACG
CGGCCTTTTTACGGTTCCTGGCCTTTTGCTGGCCTTTTGCTCACATGTTCTTTCCTGCGTTATCCCCTGA
TTCTGTGGATAACCGTATTACCGCCTTTGAGTGAGCTGATACCGCTCGCCGCAGCCGAACGACCGAGCGC
AGCGAGTCAGTGAGCGAGGAAGCGGAAGAGCGCCTGATGCGGTATTTTCTCCTTACGCATCTGTGCGGTA
TTTCACACCGCAGACCAGCCGCGTAACCTGGCAAAATCGGTTACGGTTGAGTAATAAATGGATGCCCTGC
GTAAGCGGGTGTGGGCGGACAATAAAGTCTTAAACTGAACAAAATAGATCTAAACTATGACAATAAAGTC
TTAAACTAGACAGAATAGTTGTAAACTGAAATCAGTCCAGTTATGCTGTGAAAAAGCATACTGGACTTTT
GTTATGGCTAAAGCAAACTCTTCATTTTCTGAAGTGCAAATTGCCCGTCGTATTAAAGAGGGGCGTGGCC
AAGGGCATGGTAAAGACTATATTCGCGGCGTTGTGACAATTTACCGAACAACTCCGCGGCCGGGAAGCCG
ATCTCGGCTTGAACGAATTGTTAGGTGGCGGTACTTGGGTCGATATCAAAGTGCATCACTTCTTCCCGTA
TGCCCAACTTTGTATAGAGAGCCACTGCGGGATCGTCACCGTAATCTGCTTGCACGTAGATCACATAAGC
ACCAAGCGCGTTGGCCTCATGCTTGAGGAGATTGATGAGCGCGGTGGCAATGCCCTGCCTCCGGTGCTCG
CCGGAGACTGCGAGATCATAGATATAGATCTCACTACGCGGCTGCTCAAACCTGGGCAGAACGTAAGCCG
CGAGAGCGCCAACAACCGCTTCTTGGTCGAAGGCAGCAAGCGCGATGAATGTCTTACTACGGAGCAAGTT
CCCGAGGTAATCGGAGTCCGGCTGATGTTGGGAGTAGGTGGCTACGTCTCCGAACTCACGACCGAAAAGA
TCAAGAGCAGCCCGCATGGATTTGACTTGGTCAGGGCCGAGCCTACATGTGCGAATGATGCCCATACTTG
AGCCACCTAACTTTGTTTTAGGGCGACTGCCCTGCTGCGTAACATCGTTGCTGCTGCGTAACATCGTTGC
TGCTCCATAACATCAAACATCGACCCACGGCGTAACGCGCTTGCTGCTTGGATGCCCGAGGCATAGACTG
TACAAAAAAACAGTCATAACAAGCCATGAAAACCGCCACTGCGCCGTTACCACCGCTGCGTTCGGTCAAG
GTTCTGGACCAGTTGCGTGAGCGCATACGCTACTTGCATTACAGTTTACGAACCGAACAGGCTTATGTCA
ACTGGGTTCGTGCCTTCATCCGTTTCCACGGTGTGCGTCACCCGGCAACCTTGGGCAGCAGCGAAGTCGA
GGCATTTCTGTCCTGGCTGGCGAACGAGCGCAAGGTTTCGGTCTCCACGCATCGTCAGGCATTGGCGGCC
TTGCTGTTCTTCTACGGCAAGGTGCTGTGCACGGATCTGCCCTGGCTTCAGGAGATCGGAAGACCTCGGC
CGTCGCGGCGCTTGCCGGTGGTGCTGACCCCGGATGAAGTGGTTCGCATCCTCGGTTTTCTGGAAGGCGA
GCATCGTTTGTTCGCCCAGGACTCTAGCTATAGTTCTAGTGGTTGGCTACGTACTCCGGAATATTAATAG
ATCATGGAGATAATTAAAATGATAACCATCTCGCAAATAAATAAGTATTTTACTGTTTTCGTAACAGTTT
TGTAATAAAAAAACCTATAAATATTCCGGATTATTCATACCGTCCCACCATCGGGCGCGGATCTCGGTCC
GAAACCATGGGTCATCACCATCATCATCACGGTACCAAAACTGAAGAAGGTAAACTGGTAATCTGGATTA
ACGGCGATAAAGGCTATAACGGTCTCGCTGAAGTCGGTAAGAAATTCGAGAAAGATACCGGAATTAAAGT
CACCGTTGAGCATCCGGATAAACTGGAAGAGAAATTCCCACAGGTTGCGGCAACTGGCGATGGCCCTGAC
ATTATCTTCTGGGCACACGACCGCTTTGGTGGCTACGCTCAATCTGGCCTGTTGGCTGAAATCACCCCGG
ACAAAGCGTTCCAGGACAAGCTGTATCCGTTTACCTGGGATGCCGTACGTTACAACGGCAAGCTGATTGC
TTACCCGATCGCTGTTGAAGCGTTATCGCTGATTTATAACAAAGATCTGCTGCCGAACCCGCCAAAAACC
TGGGAAGAGATCCCGGCGCTGGATAAAGAACTGAAAGCGAAAGGTAAGAGCGCGCTGATGTTCAACCTGC
AAGAACCGTACTTCACCTGGCCGCTGATTGCTGCTGACGGGGGTTATGCGTTCAAGTATGAAAACGGCAA
GTACGACATTAAAGACGTGGGCGTGGATAACGCTGGCGCGAAAGCGGGTCTGACCTTCCTGGTTGACCTG
ATTAAAAACAAACACATGAATGCAGACACCGATTACTCCATCGCAGAAGCTGCCTTTAATAAAGGCGAAA
CAGCGATGACCATCAACGGCCCGTGGGCATGGTCCAACATCGACACCAGCAAAGTGAATTATGGTGTAAC
GGTACTGCCGACCTTCAAGGGTCAACCATCCAAACCGTTCGTTGGCGTGCTGAGCGCAGGTATTAACGCC
GCCAGTCCGAACAAAGAGCTGGCAAAAGAGTTCCTCGAAAACTATCTGCTGACTGATGAAGGTCTGGAAG
CGGTTAATAAAGACAAACCGCTGGGTGCCGTAGCGCTGAAGTCTTACGAGGAAGAGTTGGCGAAAGATCC
ACGTATTGCCGCCACCATGGAAAACGCCCAGAAAGGTGAAATCATGCCGAACATCCCGCAGATGTCCGCT
TTCTGGTATGCCGTGCGTACTGCGGTGATCAACGCCGCCAGCGGTCGTCAGACTGTCGATGAAGCCCTGA
AAGACGCGCAGACTGCGGCCGCAGGCACCGATTACGATATCCCAACGACCCTGGAAGTTCTGTTCCAGGG
GCCCGGGGATTCTCTTGAATTTATTGCTAGTAAGCTTGCGTCGACGGAGACGTGAAAATAAAAATAGCGT
CTCAGAGCATAATCTAGAGCCTGCAGTCTCGAGGCATGCGGTACCAAGCTTGTCGAGAAGTACTAGAGGA
TCATAATCAGCCATACCACATTTGTAGAGGTTTTACTTGCTTTAAAAAACCTCCCACACCTCCCCCTGAA
CCTGAAACATAAAATGAATGCAATTGTTGTTGTTAACTTGTTTATTGCAGCTTATAATGGTTACAAATAA
AGCAATAGCATCACAAATTTCACAAATAAAGCATTTTTTTCACTGCATTCTAGTTGTGGTTTGTCCAAAC
TCATCAATGTATCTTATCATGTCTGGATCTGATCACTGATATCGCCTAGGAGATCCGAACCAGATAAGTG
AAATCTAGTTCCAAACTATTTTGTCATTTTTAATTTTCGTATTAGCTTACGACGCTACACCCAGTTCCCA
TCTATTTTGTCACTCTTCCCTAAATAATCCTTAAAAACTCCATTTCCACCCCTCCCAGTTCCCAACTATT
TTGTCCGCCCACAGCGGGGCATTTTTCTTCCTGTTATGTTTTTAATCAAACATCCTGCCAACTCCATGTG
ACAAACCGTCATCTTCGGCTACTTTTTCTCTGTCACAGAATGAAAATTTTTCTGTCATCTCTTCGTTATT
AATGTTTGTAATTGACTGAATATCAACGCTTATTTGCAGCCTGAATGGCGAATGG
